>Addgene plasmid #42365 | CTHA | depositor partial sequence | sequence record 57198 | CTHA sequence 1303 bps
CATATGCACCATCATCATCATCATTCTTCTGGTGTAGATCTGGGTACCGAGAACCTGTACTTCCAATCCA
TGCAGGAAAAAGACGCCTCCTCACAAGGTTTCCTGCCACACTTCCAACATTTCGCCACGCAGGCGATCCA
TGTGGGCCAGGATCCAGAGCAATGGACCTCCAGGGCTGTAGTGCCCCCCATCTCACTGTCCACCACGTTC
AAGCAAGGGGCGCCTGGCCAGCACTCGGGTTTTGAATATAGCCGTTCTGGAAATCCCACTAGGAATTGCC
TTGAAAAAGCAGTGGCAGCACTGGATGGGGCTAAGTACTGTTTGGCCTTTGCTTCAGGTTTAGCAGCCAC
TGTAACTATTACCCATCTTTTAAAAGCAGGAGACCAAATTATTTGTATGGATGATGTGTATGGAGGTACA
AACAGGTACTTCAGGCAAGTGGCATCTGAATTTGGATTAAAGATTTCTTTTGTTGATTGTTCCAAAATCA
AATTACTAGAGGCAGCAATTACACCAGAAACCAAGCTTGTTTGGATCGAAACCCCCACAAACCCCACCCA
GAAGGTGATTGACATTGAAGGCTGTGCACATATTGTCCATAAGCATGGAGACATTATTTTGGTCGTGGAT
AACACTTTTATGTCACCATATTTCCAGCGCCCTTTGGCTCTGGGAGCTGATATTTCTATGTATTCTGCAA
CAAAATACATGAATGGCCACAGTGATGTTGTAATGGGCCTGGTGTCTGTTAATTGTGAAAGCCTTCATAA
TAGACTTCGTTTCTTGCAAAACTCTCTTGGAGCAGTTCCATCTCCTATTGATTGTTACCTCTGCAATCGA
GGTCTGAAGACTCTACATGTCCGAATGGAAAAGCATTTCAAAAACGGAATGGCAGTTGCCCAGTTCCTGG
AATCTAATCCTTGGGTAGAAAAGGTTATTTATCCTGGGCTGCCCTCTCATCCACAGCATGAGTTGGTGAA
GCGTCAGTGTACAGGTTGTACAGGGATGGTCACCTTTTATATTAAGGGCACTCTTCAGCATGCTGAGATT
TTCCTCAAGAACCTAAAGCTATTTACTCTGGCCGAGAGCTTGGGAGGATTCGAAAGCCTTGCTGAGCTTC
CGGCAATCATGACTCATGCATCAGTTCTTAAGAATGACAGAGATGTCCTTGGAATTAGTGACACACTGAT
TCGACTTTCTGTGGGCTTAGAGGATGAGGAAGACCTACTGGAAGATCTAGATCAAGCTTTGAAGGCAGCA
CACCCTCCAAGTGGATGACAGTAAAGGTGGATACGGATCCGAA
