>Addgene plasmid #42365 | CTHA | addgene partial sequence | sequence record 59390 | T7 5'-TAATACGACTCACTATAGGG-3'
CCCTCTAGAAATAATTTTGTTTAACTTTAAGAAGGAGATATACATATGCACCATCATCATCATCATTCTT
CTGGTGTAGATCTGGGTACCGAGAACCTGTACTTCCAATCCATGCAGGAAAAAGACGCCTCCTCACAAGG
TTTCCTGCCACACTTCCAACATTTCGCCACGCAGGCGATCCATGTGGGCCAGGATCCAGAGCAATGGACC
TCCAGGGCTGTAGTGCCCCCCATCTCACTGTCCACCACGTTCAAGCAAGGGGCGCCTGGCCAGCACTCGG
GTTTTGAATATAGCCGTTCTGGAAATCCCACTAGGAATTGCCTTGAAAAAGCAGTGGCAGCACTGGATGG
GGCTAAGTACTGTTTGGCCTTTGCTTCAGGTTTAGCAGCCACTGTAACTATTACCCATCTTTTAAAAGCA
GGAGACCAAATTATTTGTATGGATGATGTGTATGGAGGTACAAACAGGTACTTCAGGCAAGTGGCATCTG
AATTTGGATTAAAGATTTCTTTTGTTGATTGTTCCAAAATCAAATTACTAGAGGCAGCAATTACACCAGA
AACCAAGCTTGTTTGGATCGAAACCCCCACAAACCCCACCCAGAAGGTGATTGACATTGAAGGCTGTGCA
CATATTGTCCATAAGCATGGAGACATTATTTTGGTCGTGGATAACACTTTTATGTCACCATATTTCCAGC
GCCCTTTGGCTCTGGGAGCTGATATTTCTATGTATTCTGCAACAAAATACATGAATGGCCACAGTGATGT
TGTAATGGGCCTGGTGTCTGTTAATTGTGAAAGCCTTCATAATAGACTTCGTTTCTTGCAAAACTCTCTT
GGAGCAGTTCCATCTCCTATTGATTGTTACCTCTGCAATCGAGGTCTGAAGACTCTACATGTCCGAATGG
AAAAGCATTTCAAAAACGGAATGGCAGTTGCCCAGTTCCTG
