[The description below was written by a language model from this plasmid's Addgene catalogue record.]
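Description:
CTHA is a bacterial expression plasmid built on the pNIC28-Bsa4 backbone from the Structural Genomics Consortium, carrying a human CTH insert of about 1.3 kb. CTH, also known as CGL or CSE, encodes cystathionine gamma-lyase. The plasmid is propagated in E. coli as a high-copy construct under kanamycin selection. The record does not name the origin of replication or provide a feature table, so the exact arrangement of backbone elements is not documented here.

The insert was introduced by ligation-independent cloning and is fused at its N terminus to a His6 tag followed by a TEV protease site. This allows the protein to be captured by immobilised metal affinity chromatography, after which the tag can be cleaved off to leave near-native protein. The promoter is not stated explicitly. However, the listed T7 and T7-terminator sequencing primers, together with the depositor's recommendation of a BL21(DE3)-derived strain carrying a rare-codon tRNA plasmid, point to a T7 polymerase-driven expression cassette.

The stated purpose is production of recombinant protein for structure determination, and the entry links the construct to two deposited crystal structures of the human enzyme. The record cautions that the insert may not be the full open reading frame, as is common for constructs trimmed to improve crystallisation. It also refers to the comments for mutation details without actually specifying any, so the construct boundaries and any sequence differences from the reference should be checked against the sequence. Distribution is limited to academic and nonprofit users.
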