Addgene plasmid #42365: CTHA
Purpose: Bacterial expression for structure determination; may not be full ORF
Depositing lab: Nicola Burgess-Brown. Depositing organization: University of Oxford.
Backbone
  Vector backbone: pNIC28-Bsa4
  Backbone manufacturer: SGC
  Vector type: Bacterial Expression
Growth in bacteria
  Bacterial resistance: Kanamycin, 50 μg/mL
  Growth temperature: 37°C
  Growth strain: Mach1 ;
  Copy number: High Copy
Gene/Insert
  Gene/Insert name: CTHA (alt names: CTH; gi|16041833; PDB:2NMP/3COG)
  Species: H. sapiens (human)
  Insert size (bp): 1303
  Mutation: See Comments
  GenBank ID: CTH gi|16041833
  Entrez Gene: CTH (a.k.a. CGL, CSE)
  Tag / fusion protein: His6-TEV (N terminal on insert)
  Cloning method: Ligation Independent Cloning
  Sequencing primers: 5′ T7; 3′ T7-term
Terms and licenses: Academic/Nonprofit Terms; Industry Terms: Not Available to Industry
Depositor comments: http://www.thesgc.org/structures/2NMP/ Use BL21(DE3)-R3-pRARE2 strain for expression.
How to cite: CTHA was a gift from Nicola Burgess-Brown (Addgene plasmid # 42365 ; http://n2t.net/addgene:42365 ; RRID:Addgene_42365)
